>Addgene plasmid | pCAGGS-SMS1-TEV-Twin-Strep Sequencing Result | analyzer sequence | sequence record 399700
GGTCGACATTGATTATTGACTAGTTATTAATAGTAATCAATTACGGGGTCATTAGTTCATAGCCCATATA
TGGAGTTCCGCGTTACATAACTTACGGTAAATGGCCCGCCTGGCTGACCGCCCAACGACCCCCGCCCATT
GACGTCAATAATGACGTATGTTCCCATAGTAACGCCAATAGGGACTTTCCATTGACGTCAATGGGTGGAG
TATTTACGGTAAACTGCCCACTTGGCAGTACATCAAGTGTATCATATGCCAAGTACGCCCCCTATTGACG
TCAATGACGGTAAATGGCCCGCCTGGCATTATGCCCAGTACATGACCTTATGGGACTTTCCTACTTGGCA
GTACATCTACGTATTAGTCATCGCTATTACCATGGTCGAGGTGAGCCCCACGTTCTGCTTCACTCTCCCC
ATCTCCCCCCCCTCCCCACCCCCAATTTTGTATTTATTTATTTTTTAATTATTTTGTGCAGCGATGGGGG
CGGGGGGGGGGGGGGNSGCGCGCCRGGSGGGGSGGGGSGGGGSGRGGGGSGGGGSGGGGSGRGGCGGRGA
GGKGCGGCGGCAGCCAATCAGAGCGGCGCGCTCCGAAAGTTTCCTTTTATGGCGAGGCGGCGGCGGCGGC
GGCCCTATAAAAAGCGAAGCGCGCGGCGGGCGGGAGTCGCTGCGCGCTGCCTTCGCCCCGTGCCCCGCTC
CGCCGCCGCCTCGCGCCGCCCGCCCCGGCTCTGACTGACCGCGTTACTCCCACAGGTGAGCGGGCGGGAC
GGCCCTTCTCCTCCGGGCTGTAATTAGCGCTTGGTTTAATGACGGCTTGTTTCTTTTCTGTGGCTGCGTG
AAAGCCTTGAGGGGCTCCGGGAGGGCCCTTTGTGCGGGGGGAGCGGCTCGGGGGGTGCGTGCGTGTGTGT
GTGCGTGGGGAGCGCCGCGTGCGGCTCCGCGCTGCCCGGCGGCTGTGAGCGCTGCGGGCGCGGCGCGGGG
CTTTGTGCGCTCCGCAGTGTGCGCGAGGGGAGCGCGGCCGGGGGCGGTGCCCCGCGGTGCGGGGGGGGCT
GCGAGGGGAACAAAGGCTGCGTGCGGGGTGTGTGCGTGGGGGGGTGAGCAGGGGGTGTGGGCGCGTCGGT
CGGGCTGCAACCCCCCCTGCACCCCCCTCCCCGAGTTGCTGAGCACGGCCCGGCTTCGGGTGCGGGGCTC
CGTACGGGGCGTGGCGCGGGGCTCGCCGTGCCGGGCGGGGGGTGGCGGCAGGTGGGGGTGCCGGGCGGGG
CGGGGCCGCCTCGGGCCGGGGRGGGCTCGGGGGAGGGGCGCGGCGGCCCCCGGAGCGCCGGCGGCTGTCG
AGGCGCGGCGAGCCGCAGCCATTGCCTTTTATGGTAATCGTGCGAGAGGGCGCAGGGACTTCCTTTGTCC
CAAATCTGTGCGGAGCCGAAATCTGGGAGGCGCCGCCGCACCCCCTCTAGCGGGCGCGGGGCGAAGCGGT
GCGGCGCCGGCAGGAAGGAAATGGGCGGGGAGGGCCTTCGTGCGTCGCCGCGCCGCCGTCCCCTTCTCCC
TCTCCAGCCTCGGGGCTGTCCGCGGGGGGACGGCTGCCTTCGGGGGGGACGGGGCAGGGCGGGGTTCGGC
TTCTGGCGTGTGACCGGCGGCTCTAGAGCCTCTGCTAACCATGTTCATGCCTTCTTCTTTTTCCTACAGC
TCCTGGGCAACGTGCTGGTTATTGTGCTGTCTCATCATTTTGGCAAAGAATTGAGCTCCCGGGTACCGAA
TTCGATATCGCGGCCGCTCGAGCCACCATGATCTCCACCAAGGAGAAGAACAAGATCCCGAAGGACAGCA
TGACGCTTCTGCCCTGCTTCTACTTCGTGGAGCTGCCCATAGTGGCTTCTTCCATCGTATCCTTGTACTT
CCTGGAGCTGACCGACCTCTTCAAGCCGGCCAAGGTGGGCTTCCAGTGCTATGACCGCACTCTCTCCATG
CCCTACGTGGAGACCAACGAGGAGCTCATCCCGCTGCTGATGCTGCTCAGCTTGGCCTTCGCGGCCCCTG
CCGCCTCGATCATGGTGGCCGAGGGCATGTTGTMSWSTSTGMSCAGKMGGRGCYGYGGKKCSGKGCCGKG
GCCACCGTCAACCTGGCCACGGGCGAGGGGCTGCCCCCGCTGGGCGCGGCCGATGGGGCGCTGGGCCCGG
GCAGCCGGGAGTCCACGCTGCGGCGCCACGCGGGCGGCCTGGGGCTGGCGGAGCGCGAGGCGGAGGCGGA
GGCCGAGGGCTACTTCCGCAAGATGCAGGCGCGCCGCTTCCCCGACCTCGAGGAAAACCTCTATTTTCAA
GGCGCCACCATGAAGGATCATCTCATCCACAATGTCCACAAAGAGGAGCACGCTCATGCCCACAACAAGT
GAAGATCTTTTTCCCTCTGCCAAAAATTATGGGGACATCATGAAGCCCCTTGAGCATCTGACTTCTGGCT
AATAAAGGAAATTTATTTTCATTGCAATAGTGTGTTGGAATTTTTTGTGTCTCTCACTCGGAAGGACATA
TGGGAGGGCAAATCATTTAAAACATCAGAATGAGTATTTGGTTTAGAGTTTGGCAACATATGCCCATATG
CTGGCTGCCATGAACAAAGGTTGGCTATAAAGAGGTCATCAGTATATGAAACAGCCCCCTGCTGTCCATT
CCTTATTCCATAGAAAAGCCTTGACTTGAGGTTAGATTTTTTTTATATTTTGTTTTGTGTTATTTTTTTC
TTTAACATCCCTAAAATTTTCCTTACATGTTTTACTAGCCAGATTTTTCCTCCTCTCCTGACTACTCCCA
GTCATAGCTGTCCCTCTTCTCTTATGGAGATCCCTCGACCTGCAGCCCAAGCTTGGCGTAATCATGGTCA
TAGCTGTTTCCTGTGTGAAATTGTTATCCGCTCACAATTCCACACAACATACGAGCCGGAAGCATAAAGT
GTAAAGCCTGGGGTGCCTAATGAGTGAGCTAACTCACATTAATTGCGTTGCGCTCACTGCCCGCTTTCCA
GTCGGGAAACCTGTCGTGCCAGCGGATCCGCATCTCAATTAGTCAGCAACCATAGTCCCGCCCCTAACTC
CGCCCATCCCGCCCCTAACTCCGCCCAGTTCCGCCCATTCTCCGCCCCATGGCTGACTAATTTTTTTTAT
TTATGCAGAGGCCGAGGCCGCCTCGGCCTCTGAGCTATTCCAGAAGTAGTGAGGAGGCTTTTTTGGAGGC
CTAGGCTTTTGCAAAAAGCTAACTTGTTTATTGCAGCTTATAATGGTTACAAATAAAGCAATAGCATCAC
AAATTTCACAAATAAAGCATTTTTTTCACTGCATTCTAGTTGTGGTTTGTCCAAACTCATCAATGTATCT
TATCATGTCTGGATCCGCTGCATTAATGAATCGGCCAACGCGCGGGGAGAGGCGGTTTGCGTATTGGGCG
CTCTTCCGCTTCCTCGCTCACTGACTCGCTGCGCTCGGTCGTTCGGCTGCGGCGAGCGGTATCAGCTCAC
TCAAAGGCGGTAATACGGTTATCCACAGAATCAGGGGATAACGCAGGAAAGAACATGTGAGCAAAAGGCC
AGCAAAAGGCCAGGAACCGTAAAAAGGCCGCGTTGCTGGCGTTTTTCCATAGGCTCCGCCCCCCTGACGA
GCATCACAAAAATCGACGCTCAAGTCAGAGGTGGCGAAACCCGACAGGACTATAAAGATACCAGGCGTTT
CCCCCTGGAAGCTCCCTCGTGCGCTCTCCTGTTCCGACCCTGCCGCTTACCGGATACCTGTCCGCCTTTC
TCCCTTCGGGAAGCGTGGCGCTTTCTCATAGCTCACGCTGTAGGTATCTCAGTTCGGTGTAGGTCGTTCG
CTCCAAGCTGGGCTGTGTGCACGAACCCCCCGTTCAGCCCGACCGCTGCGCCTTATCCGGTAACTATCGT
CTTGAGTCCAACCCGGTAAGACACGACTTATCGCCACTGGCAGCAGCCACTGGTAACAGGATTAGCAGAG
CGAGGTATGTAGGCGGTGCTACAGAGTTCTTGAAGTGGTGGCCTAACTACGGCTACACTAGAAGAACAGT
ATTTGGTATCTGCGCTCTGCTGAAGCCAGTTACCTTCGGAAAAAGAGTTGGTAGCTCTTGATCCGGCAAA
CAAACCACCGCTGGTAGCGGTGGTTTTTTTGTTTGCAAGCAGCAGATTACGCGCAGAAAAAAAGGATCTC
AAGAAGATCCTTTGATCTTTTCTACGGGGTCTGACGCTCAGTGGAACGAAAACTCACGTTAAGGGATTTT
GGTCATGAGATTATCAAAAAGGATCTTCACCTAGATCCTTTTAAATTAAAAATGAAGTTTTAAATCAATC
TAAAGTATATATGAGTAAACTTGGTCTGACAGTTACCAATGCTTAATCAGTGAGGCACCTATCTCAGCGA
TCTGTCTATTTCGTTCATCCATAGTTGCCTGACTCCCCGTCGTGTAGATAACTACGATACGGGAGGGCTT
ACCATCTGGCCCCAGTGCTGCAATGATACCGCGAGACCCACGCTCACCGGCTCCAGATTTATCAGCAATA
AACCAGCCAGCCGGAAGGGCCGAGCGCAGAAGTGGTCCTGCAACTTTATCCGCCTCCATCCAGTCTATTA
ATTGTTGCCGGGAAGCTAGAGTAAGTAGTTCGCCAGTTAATAGTTTGCGCAACGTTGTTGCCATTGCTAC
AGGCATCGTGGTGTCACGCTCGTCGTTTGGTATGGCTTCATTCAGCTCCGGTTCCCAACGATCAAGGCGA
GTTACATGATCCCCCATGTTGTGCAAAAAAGCGGTTAGCTCCTTCGGTCCTCCGATCGTTGTCAGAAGTA
AGTTGGCCGCAGTGTTATCACTCATGGTTATGGCAGCACTGCATAATTCTCTTACTGTCATGCCATCCGT
AAGATGCTTTTCTGTGACTGGTGAGTACTCAACCAAGTCATTCTGAGAATAGTGTATGCGGCGACCGAGT
TGCTCTTGCCCGGCGTCAATACGGGATAATACCGCGCCACATAGCAGAACTTTAAAAGTGCTCATCATTG
GAAAACGTTCTTCGGGGCGAAAACTCTCAAGGATCTTACCGCTGTTGAGATCCAGTTCGATGTAACCCAC
TCGTGCACCCAACTGATCTTCAGCATCTTTTACTTTCACCAGCGTTTCTGGGTGAGCAAAAACAGGAAGG
CAAAATGCCGCAAAAAAGGGAATAAGGGCGACACGGAAATGTTGAATACTCATACTCTTCCTTTTTCAAT
ATTATTGAAGCATTTATCAGGGTTATTGTCTCATGAGCGGATACATATTTGAATGTATTTAGAAAAATAA
ACAAATAGGGGTTCCGCGCACATTTCCCCGAAAAGTGCCACCTG
Features (pLannotate 1.2.2; 17 found; start..end, strand, type, name):
      5..384     +  enhancer       CMV enhancer: human cytomegalovirus immediate early enhancer
    663..1679    +  intron         chimeric intron: chimera between introns from chicken β-actin and rabbit β-globin
   1778..2098    +  CDS            Plppr3 (fragment): PLPR3_MOUSE - Also known as Kiaa4076, Lppr3 Experimental evidence at protein level: Swiss-Prot protein existence level 1. From Mus musculus (Mouse).
   2074..2286    +  CDS            PLPPR3 (fragment): PLPR3_HUMAN - Also known as LPPR3 Experimental evidence at transcript level: Swiss-Prot protein existence level 2. From Homo sapiens (Human).
   2317..2379    +  CDS            LDHA (fragment): LDHA_CHICK - Experimental evidence at protein level: Swiss-Prot protein existence level 1. From Gallus gallus (Chicken).
   2451..2506    +  polyA_signal   β-globin poly(A) signal: rabbit β-globin polyadenylation signal (Gil and Proudfoot, 1987)
   2891..2907    -  protein_bind   lac operator: The lac repressor binds to the lac operator to inhibit transcription in E. coli. This inhibition can be relieved by adding lactose or isopropyl-β-D-thiogalactopyranoside (IPTG). lac repressor encoded by lacI
   2915..2945    -  promoter       lac promoter: promoter for the E. coli lac operon
   2960..2981    -  protein_bind   CAP binding site: CAP binding activates transcription in the presence of cAMP. E. coli catabolite activator protein
   2994..3033    -  CDS            lacI (fragment): lac repressor; lacI; The lac repressor binds to the lac operator to inhibit transcription in E. coli. This inhibition can be relieved by adding lactose or isopropyl-β-D-thiogalactopyranoside (IPTG).
   3040..3062    +  promoter       SV40 promoter (fragment): SV40 enhancer and early promoter
   3086..3221    +  rep_origin     SV40 ori: SV40 origin of replication
   3241..3375    +  polyA_signal   SV40 poly(A) signal: SV40 polyadenylation signal
   3377..3431    -  CDS            lacI (fragment): lac repressor; lacI; The lac repressor binds to the lac operator to inhibit transcription in E. coli. This inhibition can be relieved by adding lactose or isopropyl-β-D-thiogalactopyranoside (IPTG).
   3614..4202    -  rep_origin     ori: high-copy-number ColE1/pMB1/pBR322/pUC origin of replication
   4373..5233    -  CDS            AmpR: β-lactamase; bla; confers resistance to ampicillin, carbenicillin, and related antibiotics
   5234..5338    -  promoter       AmpR promoter: bla
